Addgene plasmid #107504: pLenti CMV Puro DEST (w118-1) FITM2
Purpose: Expresses FITM2, puromycin resistant
Depositing lab: Alejandro Gutierrez. Depositing organization: Boston Children's Hospital. Publication: PRC2 loss induces chemoresistance by repressing apoptosis in T cell acute lymphoblastic leukemia. Aries IM, Bodaar K, Karim SA, Chonghaile TN, Hinze L, Burns MA, Pfirrmann M, Degar J, Landrigan JT, Balbach S, Peirs S, Menten B, Isenhart R, Stevenson KE, Neuberg DS, Devidas M, Loh ML, Hunger SP, Teachey DT, Rabin KR, Winter SS, Dunsmore KP, Wood BL, Silverman LB, Sallan SE, Van Vlierberghe P, Orkin SH, Knoechel B, Letai AG, Gutierrez A. J Exp Med. 2018 Nov 7. pii: jem.20180570. doi: 10.1084/jem.20180570. PubMed 30404791.
Backbone
  Vector backbone: pLenti CMV Puro DEST (w118-1)
  Vector type: Mammalian Expression, Lentiviral
  Selectable markers: Puromycin
Growth in bacteria
  Bacterial resistance: Ampicillin, 100 μg/mL
  Growth temperature: 37°C
  Growth strain: NEB Stable
  Copy number: Unknown
Gene/Insert
  Gene/Insert name: FITM2 (codon optimized)
  Insert size (bp): 789
  Mutation: Codon optimized sequence
  Promoter: CMV
  Cloning method: Gateway Cloning
  Sequencing primers: 5′ CMV; 3′ Dest Rev (GGAGCAACATAGTTA)
Terms and licenses: Academic/Nonprofit Terms; Industry Terms: Not Available to Industry
How to cite: pLenti CMV Puro DEST (w118-1) FITM2 was a gift from Alejandro Gutierrez (Addgene plasmid # 107504 ; http://n2t.net/addgene:107504 ; RRID:Addgene_107504)
