[The description below was written by a language model from this plasmid's Addgene catalogue record and pLannotate feature annotations shown in this document.]
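Description:
pLenti CMV Puro DEST (w118-1) FITM2 is a lentiviral mammalian expression plasmid of about 8.8 kb, made by Gateway recombination of a codon-optimized human FITM2 (FIT2) open reading frame into the pLenti CMV Puro DEST (w118-1) destination backbone. In bacteria it replicates from a high-copy ColE1/pUC-type origin and is selected with ampicillin through the bla gene. The backbone also retains an f1 origin, an SV40 origin, T3 and T7 promoters, and remnants of lac/lacZα sequences from the parental cloning vector.

The transfer cassette begins with an RSV promoter fused to a truncated HIV-1 5' LTR, an arrangement that drives Tat-independent production of the genomic RNA in packaging cells. This is followed by the Ψ packaging signal with a partial gag region, the Rev response element for nuclear export of the unspliced RNA, and the cPPT/CTS, which aids nuclear import of the reverse-transcribed genome. Within the provirus, the CMV enhancer/promoter drives the roughly 790 bp FITM2 coding sequence, which is flanked by the attB1 and attB2 sites left by the Gateway reaction. No epitope tag or reporter is annotated. A WPRE downstream of the insert enhances transcript stability and expression. A separate mouse PGK promoter expresses puromycin N-acetyltransferase, allowing selection of transduced cells. The cassette ends in a truncated 3' LTR and an SV40 polyadenylation signal.

The construct is intended for stable FITM2 overexpression in mammalian cells after viral packaging with helper plasmids. It was deposited in connection with a study of chemoresistance and apoptosis in T cell acute lymphoblastic leukemia.
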