Features (pLannotate 1.2.2; 30 found; start..end, strand, type, name):
     26..614     +  rep_origin     ori: high-copy-number ColE1/pMB1/pBR322/pUC origin of replication
    797..889     +  CDS            lacI (fragment): lac repressor; lacI; The lac repressor binds to the lac operator to inhibit transcription in E. coli. This inhibition can be relieved by adding lactose or isopropyl-β-D-thiogalactopyranoside (IPTG).
    902..923     +  protein_bind   CAP binding site: CAP binding activates transcription in the presence of cAMP. E. coli catabolite activator protein
    938..968     +  promoter       lac promoter: promoter for the E. coli lac operon
    976..992     +  protein_bind   lac operator: The lac repressor binds to the lac operator to inhibit transcription in E. coli. This inhibition can be relieved by adding lactose or isopropyl-β-D-thiogalactopyranoside (IPTG). lac repressor encoded by lacI
   1037..1055    +  promoter       T3 promoter: promoter for bacteriophage T3 RNA polymerase
   1083..1309    +  promoter       RSV promoter: Rous sarcoma virus enhancer/promoter
   1310..1490    +  LTR            5' LTR (truncated): truncated 5' long terminal repeat (LTR) from HIV-1
   1537..1662    +  misc_feature   HIV-1 Ψ: packaging signal of human immunodeficiency virus type 1
   1646..2009    +  CDS            HIV-1 gag (fragment): gag protein from human immunodeficiency virus 1; gag
   2155..2388    +  misc_feature   RRE: The Rev response element (RRE) of HIV-1 allows for Rev-dependent mRNA export from the nucleus to the cytoplasm.
   2765..2865    +  CDS            Rev (fragment): human immunodeficiency virus 1 (HIV-1) Rev protein; rev; enhances nuclear export of unspliced and incompletely spliced viral mRNAs
   2884..3000    +  misc_feature   cPPT/CTS: central polypurine tract and central termination sequence of HIV-1
   3023..3326    +  enhancer       CMV enhancer: human cytomegalovirus immediate early enhancer
   3327..3530    +  promoter       CMV promoter: human cytomegalovirus (CMV) immediate early promoter
   3635..3659    +  protein_bind   attB1: mutant version of attB; recombination site for the Gateway® BP reaction BP Clonase™
   3665..4450    +  CDS            FITM2: FITM2_HUMAN - Also known as C20orf142, FIT2 From Homo sapiens (Human).
   4455..4479    -  protein_bind   attB2: mutant version of attB; recombination site for the Gateway® BP reaction BP Clonase™
   4510..5098    +  misc_feature   WPRE: woodchuck hepatitis virus posttranscriptional regulatory element
   5112..5611    +  promoter       PGK promoter: mouse phosphoglycerate kinase 1 promoter
   5632..6231    +  CDS            PuroR: puromycin N-acetyltransferase; pac from Streptomyces alboniger; confers resistance to puromycin
   6299..6436    +  CDS            nef (fragment): NEF_HV1LA - Experimental evidence at protein level: Swiss-Prot protein existence level 1. Extracellular Nef protein targets CD4(+) T-lymphocytes for apoptosis by interacting with CXCR4 surface receptors. From Human immunodeficiency virus type 1 group M subtype B (isolate Lai) (HIV-1).
   6422..6602    +  LTR            5' LTR (truncated): truncated 5' long terminal repeat (LTR) from HIV-1
   6674..6795    +  polyA_signal   SV40 poly(A) signal: SV40 polyadenylation signal
   6835..6970    +  rep_origin     SV40 ori: SV40 origin of replication
   6991..7009    -  promoter       T7 promoter: promoter for bacteriophage T7 RNA polymerase
   7017..7172    +  CDS            lacZα (fragment): LacZα fragment of β-galactosidase; lacZ fragment
   7177..7605    +  rep_origin     f1 ori (sequence partly withheld): f1 bacteriophage origin of replication; arrow indicates direction of (+) strand synthesis
   7658..7762    +  promoter       AmpR promoter: bla
   7763..8623    +  CDS            AmpR: β-lactamase; bla; confers resistance to ampicillin, carbenicillin, and related antibiotics
>Addgene plasmid #107504 | pLenti CMV Puro DEST (w118-1) FITM2 | addgene full sequence | sequence record 205646 | Addgene NGS Result
CCGTAGAAAAGATCAAAGGATCTTCTTGAGATCCTTTTTTTCTGCGCGTAATCTGCTGCTTGCAAACAAA
AAAACCACCGCTACCAGCGGTGGTTTGTTTGCCGGATCAAGAGCTACCAACTCTTTTTCCGAAGGTAACT
GGCTTCAGCAGAGCGCAGATACCAAATACTGTTCTTCTAGTGTAGCCGTAGTTAGGCCACCACTTCAAGA
ACTCTGTAGCACCGCCTACATACCTCGCTCTGCTAATCCTGTTACCAGTGGCTGCTGCCAGTGGCGATAA
GTCGTGTCTTACCGGGTTGGACTCAAGACGATAGTTACCGGATAAGGCGCAGCGGTCGGGCTGAACGGGG
GGTTCGTGCACACAGCCCAGCTTGGAGCGAACGACCTACACCGAACTGAGATACCTACAGCGTGAGCTAT
GAGAAAGCGCCACGCTTCCCGAAGGGAGAAAGGCGGACAGGTATCCGGTAAGCGGCAGGGTCGGAACAGG
AGAGCGCACGAGGGAGCTTCCAGGGGGAAACGCCTGGTATCTTTATAGTCCTGTCGGGTTTCGCCACCTC
TGACTTGAGCGTCGATTTTTGTGATGCTCGTCAGGGGGGCGGAGCCTATGGAAAAACGCCAGCAACGCGG
CCTTTTTACGGTTCCTGGCCTTTTGCTGGCCTTTTGCTCACATGTTCTTTCCTGCGTTATCCCCTGATTC
TGTGGATAACCGTATTACCGCCTTTGAGTGAGCTGATACCGCTCGCCGCAGCCGAACGACCGAGCGCAGC
GAGTCAGTGAGCGAGGAAGCGGAAGAGCGCCCAATACGCAAACCGCCTCTCCCCGCGCGTTGGCCGATTC
ATTAATGCAGCTGGCACGACAGGTTTCCCGACTGGAAAGCGGGCAGTGAGCGCAACGCAATTAATGTGAG
TTAGCTCACTCATTAGGCACCCCAGGCTTTACACTTTATGCTTCCGGCTCGTATGTTGTGTGGAATTGTG
AGCGGATAACAATTTCACACAGGAAACAGCTATGACCATGATTACGCCAAGCGCGCAATTAACCCTCACT
AAAGGGAACAAAAGCTGGAGCTGCAAGCTTAATGTAGTCTTATGCAATACTCTTGTAGTCTTGCAACATG
GTAACGATGAGTTAGCAACATGCCTTACAAGGAGAGAAAAAGCACCGTGCATGCCGATTGGTGGAAGTAA
GGTGGTACGATCGTGCCTTATTAGGAAGGCAACAGACGGGTCTGACATGGATTGGACGAACCACTGAATT
GCCGCATTGCAGAGATATTGTATTTAAGTGCCTAGCTCGATACATAAACGGGTCTCTCTGGTTAGACCAG
ATCTGAGCCTGGGAGCTCTCTGGCTAACTAGGGAACCCACTGCTTAAGCCTCAATAAAGCTTGCCTTGAG
TGCTTCAAGTAGTGTGTGCCCGTCTGTTGTGTGACTCTGGTAACTAGAGATCCCTCAGACCCTTTTAGTC
AGTGTGGAAAATCTCTAGCAGTGGCGCCCGAACAGGGACTTGAAAGCGAAAGGGAAACCAGAGGAGCTCT
CTCGACGCAGGACTCGGCTTGCTGAAGCGCGCACGGCAAGAGGCGAGGGGCGGCGACTGGTGAGTACGCC
AAAAATTTTGACTAGCGGAGGCTAGAAGGAGAGAGATGGGTGCGAGAGCGTCAGTATTAAGCGGGGGAGA
ATTAGATCGCGATGGGAAAAAATTCGGTTAAGGCCAGGGGGAAAGAAAAAATATAAATTAAAACATATAG
TATGGGCAAGCAGGGAGCTAGAACGATTCGCAGTTAATCCTGGCCTGTTAGAAACATCAGAAGGCTGTAG
ACAAATACTGGGACAGCTACAACCATCCCTTCAGACAGGATCAGAAGAACTTAGATCATTATATAATACA
GTAGCAACCCTCTATTGTGTGCATCAAAGGATAGAGATAAAAGACACCAAGGAAGCTTTAGACAAGATAG
AGGAAGAGCAAAACAAAAGTAAGACCACCGCACAGCAAGCGGCCGCTGATCTTCAGACCTGGAGGAGGAG
ATATGAGGGACAATTGGAGAAGTGAATTATATAAATATAAAGTAGTAAAAATTGAACCATTAGGAGTAGC
ACCCACCAAGGCAAAGAGAAGAGTGGTGCAGAGAGAAAAAAGAGCAGTGGGAATAGGAGCTTTGTTCCTT
GGGTTCTTGGGAGCAGCAGGAAGCACTATGGGCGCAGCGTCAATGACGCTGACGGTACAGGCCAGACAAT
TATTGTCTGGTATAGTGCAGCAGCAGAACAATTTGCTGAGGGCTATTGAGGCGCAACAGCATCTGTTGCA
ACTCACAGTCTGGGGCATCAAGCAGCTCCAGGCAAGAATCCTGGCTGTGGAAAGATACCTAAAGGATCAA
CAGCTCCTGGGGATTTGGGGTTGCTCTGGAAAACTCATTTGCACCACTGCTGTGCCTTGGAATGCTAGTT
GGAGTAATAAATCTCTGGAACAGATTTGGAATCACACGACCTGGATGGAGTGGGACAGAGAAATTAACAA
TTACACAAGCTTAATACACTCCTTAATTGAAGAATCGCAAAACCAGCAAGAAAAGAATGAACAAGAATTA
TTGGAATTAGATAAATGGGCAAGTTTGTGGAATTGGTTTAACATAACAAATTGGCTGTGGTATATAAAAT
TATTCATAATGATAGTAGGAGGCTTGGTAGGTTTAAGAATAGTTTTTGCTGTACTTTCTATAGTGAATAG
AGTTAGGCAGGGATATTCACCATTATCGTTTCAGACCCACCTCCCAACCCCGAGGGGACCCGACAGGCCC
GAAGGAATAGAAGAAGAAGGTGGAGAGAGAGACAGAGACAGATCCATTCGATTAGTGAACGGATCTCGAC
GGTATCGGTTAACTTTTAAAAGAAAAGGGGGGATTGGGGGGTACAGTGCAGGGGAAAGAATAGTAGACAT
AATAGCAACAGACATACAAACTAAAGAATTACAAAAACAAATTACAAAATTCAAAATTTTATCGATAAGC
TTGGGAGTTCCGCGTTACATAACTTACGGTAAATGGCCCGCCTGGCTGACCGCCCAACGACCCCCGCCCA
TTGACGTCAATAATGACGTATGTTCCCATAGTAACGCCAATAGGGACTTTCCATTGACGTCAATGGGTGG
AGTATTTACGGTAAACTGCCCACTTGGCAGTACATCAAGTGTATCATATGCCAAGTACGCCCCCTATTGA
CGTCAATGACGGTAAATGGCCCGCCTGGCATTATGCCCAGTACATGACCTTATGGGACTTTCCTACTTGG
CAGTACATCTACGTATTAGTCATCGCTATTACCATGGTGATGCGGTTTTGGCAGTACATCAATGGGCGTG
GATAGCGGTTTGACTCACGGGGATTTCCAAGTCTCCACCCCATTGACGTCAATGGGAGTTTGTTTTGGCA
CCAAAATCAACGGGACTTTCCAAAATGTCGTAACAACTCCGCCCCATTGACGCAAATGGGCGGTAGGCGT
GTACGGTGGGAGGTCTATATAAGCAGAGCTCGTTTAGTGAACCGTCAGATCGCCTGGAGACGCCATCCAC
GCTGTTTTGACCTCCATAGAAGACACCGACTCTAGTCCAGTGTGGTGGAATTCTGCAGATATCAACAAGT
TTGTACAAAAAAGCAGGCTTCACCATGGAACACTTAGAGCGGTGCGAGTGGTTGTTAAGAGGTACACTGG
TCCGAGCGGCTGTGAGGCGCTATTTGCCTTGGGCCCTTGTAGCCTCCATGCTTGCCGGATCTCTATTGAA
AGAACTTAGCCCCCTTCCGGAATCATATTTATCTAATAAGCGCAATGTATTGAACGTTTATTTCGTTAAA
GTTGCCTGGGCGTGGACGTTTTGCTTGCTGCTGCCTTTTATAGCACTAACGAATTACCACCTAACAGGCA
AGGCAGGCCTTGTCCTCAGGCGGCTGTCTACCCTCCTCGTCGGCACCGCCATTTGGTACATATGTACAAG
TATCTTTTCCAACATTGAGCATTATACTGGCAGCTGCTATCAAAGTCCAGCACTTGAAGGTGTGAGAAAG
GAACATCAATCGAAGCAGCAGTGCCATCAGGAGGGCGGTTTTTGGCACGGATTTGACATCTCCGGACACT
CATTTCTCCTCACCTTCTGCGCTCTGATGATTGTGGAGGAGATGAGCGTGCTGCATGAGGTCAAAACCGA
TCGTTCCCACTGTCTGCACACAGCTATCACAACTCTCGTGGTGGCACTCGGAATCCTCACTTTCATCTGG
GTGCTGATGTTCCTGTGTACTGCCGTGTACTTCCATAACCTGAGCCAGAAAGTGTTTGGGACCCTGTTCG
GGCTGCTGTCTTGGTACGGCACCTACGGGTTCTGGTACCCAAAGGCTTTCTCCCCCGGGCTGCCCCCTCA
GTCATGTAGCCTGAACCTGAAGCAGGACAGTTACAAGAAATGAAACCCAGCTTTCTTGTACAAAGTGGTT
GATATCCAGCACAGTGGCGGCCGCTCGACAATCAACCTCTGGATTACAAAATTTGTGAAAGATTGACTGG
TATTCTTAACTATGTTGCTCCTTTTACGCTATGTGGATACGCTGCTTTAATGCCTTTGTATCATGCTATT
GCTTCCCGTATGGCTTTCATTTTCTCCTCCTTGTATAAATCCTGGTTGCTGTCTCTTTATGAGGAGTTGT
GGCCCGTTGTCAGGCAACGTGGCGTGGTGTGCACTGTGTTTGCTGACGCAACCCCCACTGGTTGGGGCAT
TGCCACCACCTGTCAGCTCCTTTCCGGGACTTTCGCTTTCCCCCTCCCTATTGCCACGGCGGAACTCATC
GCCGCCTGCCTTGCCCGCTGCTGGACAGGGGCTCGGCTGTTGGGCACTGACAATTCCGTGGTGTTGTCGG
GGAAGCTGACGTCCTTTCCATGGCTGCTCGCCTGTGTTGCCACCTGGATTCTGCGCGGGACGTCCTTCTG
CTACGTCCCTTCGGCCCTCAATCCAGCGGACCTTCCTTCCCGCGGCCTGCTGCCGGCTCTGCGGCCTCTT
CCGCGTCTTCGCCTTCGCCCTCAGACGAGTCGGATCTCCCTTTGGGCCGCCTCCCCGCCTGGAATTCTAC
CGGGTAGGGGAGGCGCTTTTCCCAAGGCAGTCTGGAGCATGCGCTTTAGCAGCCCCGCTGGGCACTTGGC
GCTACACAAGTGGCCTCTGGCCTCGCACACATTCCACATCCACCGGTAGGCGCCAACCGGCTCCGTTCTT
TGGTGGCCCCTTCGCGCCACCTTCTACTCCTCCCCTAGTCAGGAAGTTCCCCCCCGCCCCGCAGCTCGCG
TCGTGCAGGACGTGACAAATGGAAGTAGCACGTCTCACTAGTCTCGTGCAGATGGACAGCACCGCTGAGC
AATGGAAGCGGGTAGGCCTTTGGGGCAGCGGCCAATAGCAGCTTTGCTCCTTCGCTTTCTGGGCTCAGAG
GCTGGGAAGGGGTGGGTCCGGGGGCGGGCTCAGGGGCGGGCTCAGGGGCGGGGCGGGCGCCCGAAGGTCC
TCCGGAGGCCCGGCATTCTGCACGCTTCAAAAGCGCACGTCTGCCGCGCTGTTCTCCTCTTCCTCATCTC
CGGGCCTTTCGACCTGCAGCCCAAGCTTACCATGACCGAGTACAAGCCCACGGTGCGCCTCGCCACCCGC
GACGACGTCCCCAGGGCCGTACGCACCCTCGCCGCCGCGTTCGCCGACTACCCCGCCACGCGCCACACCG
TCGATCCGGACCGCCACATCGAGCGGGTCACCGAGCTGCAAGAACTCTTCCTCACGCGCGTCGGGCTCGA
CATCGGCAAGGTGTGGGTCGCGGACGACGGCGCCGCGGTGGCGGTCTGGACCACGCCGGAGAGCGTCGAA
GCGGGGGCGGTGTTCGCCGAGATCGGCCCGCGCATGGCCGAGTTGAGCGGTTCCCGGCTGGCCGCGCAGC
AACAGATGGAAGGCCTCCTGGCGCCGCACCGGCCCAAGGAGCCCGCGTGGTTCCTGGCCACCGTCGGCGT
CTCGCCCGACCACCAGGGCAAGGGTCTGGGCAGCGCCGTCGTGCTCCCCGGAGTGGAGGCGGCCGAGCGC
GCCGGGGTGCCCGCCTTCCTGGAGACCTCCGCGCCCCGCAACCTCCCCTTCTACGAGCGGCTCGGCTTCA
CCGTCACCGCCGACGTCGAGGTGCCCGAAGGACCGCGCACCTGGTGCATGACCCGCAAGCCCGGTGCCTG
ACGCCCGCCCCACGACCCGCAGCGCCCGACCGAAAGGAGCGCACGACCCCATGCATCTCGAGGGCCCGGT
ACCTTTAAGACCAATGACTTACAAGGCAGCTGTAGATCTTAGCCACTTTTTAAAAGAAAAGGGGGGACTG
GAAGGGCTAGCTCACTCCCAACGAAGACAAGATCTGCTTTTTGCTTGTACTGGGTCTCTCTGGTTAGACC
AGATCTGAGCCTGGGAGCTCTCTGGCTAACTAGGGAACCCACTGCTTAAGCCTCAATAAAGCTTGCCTTG
AGTGCTTCAAGTAGTGTGTGCCCGTCTGTTGTGTGACTCTGGTAACTAGAGATCCCTCAGACCCTTTTAG
TCAGTGTGGAAAATCTCTAGCAGTAGTAGTTCATGTCATCTTATTATTCAGTATTTATAACTTGCAAAGA
AATGAATATCAGAGAGTGAGAGGAACTTGTTTATTGCAGCTTATAATGGTTACAAATAAAGCAATAGCAT
CACAAATTTCACAAATAAAGCATTTTTTTCACTGCATTCTAGTTGTGGTTTGTCCAAACTCATCAATGTA
TCTTATCATGTCTGGCTCTAGCTATCCCGCCCCTAACTCCGCCCATCCCGCCCCTAACTCCGCCCAGTTC
CGCCCATTCTCCGCCCCATGGCTGACTAATTTTTTTTATTTATGCAGAGGCCGAGGCCGCCTCGGCCTCT
GAGCTATTCCAGAAGTAGTGAGGAGGCTTTTTTGGAGGCCTAGGGACGTACCCAATTCGCCCTATAGTGA
GTCGTATTACGCGCGCTCACTGGCCGTCGTTTTACAACGTCGTGACTGGGAAAACCCTGGCGTTACCCAA
CTTAATCGCCTTGCAGCACATCCCCCTTTCGCCAGCTGGCGTAATAGCGAAGAGGCCCGCACCGATCGCC
CTTCCCAACAGTTGCGCAGCCTGAATGGCGAATGGG
[124 nt withheld, positions 7177-7300]
C
[91 nt withheld, positions 7302-7392]
A
[49 nt withheld, positions 7394-7442]
CCTTTGACGTTGGAGTCCACGTTCTTT
[37 nt withheld, positions 7470-7506]
ACCCTATCTCGGTCTATTCTTTTGATTTATAAGGGATTTTGCCGATTTCGGCCTATTGGTTAAAAAATGA
GCTGATTTAACAAAAATTTAACGCGAATTTTAACAAAATATTAACGCTTACAATTTAGGTGGCACTTTTC
GGGGAAATGTGCGCGGAACCCCTATTTGTTTATTTTTCTAAATACATTCAAATATGTATCCGCTCATGAG
ACAATAACCCTGATAAATGCTTCAATAATATTGAAAAAGGAAGAGTATGAGTATTCAACATTTCCGTGTC
GCCCTTATTCCCTTTTTTGCGGCATTTTGCCTTCCTGTTTTTGCTCACCCAGAAACGCTGGTGAAAGTAA
AAGATGCTGAAGATCAGTTGGGTGCACGAGTGGGTTACATCGAACTGGATCTCAACAGCGGTAAGATCCT
TGAGAGTTTTCGCCCCGAAGAACGTTTTCCAATGATGAGCACTTTTAAAGTTCTGCTATGTGGCGCGGTA
TTATCCCGTATTGACGCCGGGCAAGAGCAACTCGGTCGCCGCATACACTATTCTCAGAATGACTTGGTTG
AGTACTCACCAGTCACAGAAAAGCATCTTACGGATGGCATGACAGTAAGAGAATTATGCAGTGCTGCCAT
AACCATGAGTGATAACACTGCGGCCAACTTACTTCTGACAACGATCGGAGGACCGAAGGAGCTAACCGCT
TTTTTGCACAACATGGGGGATCATGTAACTCGCCTTGATCGTTGGGAACCGGAGCTGAATGAAGCCATAC
CAAACGACGAGCGTGACACCACGATGCCTGTAGCAATGGCAACAACGTTGCGCAAACTATTAACTGGCGA
ACTACTTACTCTAGCTTCCCGGCAACAATTAATAGACTGGATGGAGGCGGATAAAGTTGCAGGACCACTT
CTGCGCTCGGCCCTTCCGGCTGGCTGGTTTATTGCTGATAAATCTGGAGCCGGTGAGCGTGGGTCTCGCG
GTATCATTGCAGCACTGGGGCCAGATGGTAAGCCCTCCCGTATCGTAGTTATCTACACGACGGGGAGTCA
GGCAACTATGGATGAACGAAATAGACAGATCGCTGAGATAGGTGCCTCACTGATTAAGCATTGGTAACTG
TCAGACCAAGTTTACTCATATATACTTTAGATTGATTTAAAACTTCATTTTTAATTTAAAAGGATCTAGG
TGAAGATCCTTTTTGATAATCTCATGACCAAAATCCCTTAACGTGAGTTTTCGTTCCACTGAGCGTCAGA
CC
