>Addgene plasmid #107504 | pLenti CMV Puro DEST (w118-1) FITM2 | depositor partial sequence | sequence record 205647 | CMV Fwd
CCGTCAGATCGCCTGGAGACGCCATCCACGCTGTTTTGACCTCCATAGAAGACACCGACTCTAGTCCAGT
GTGGTGGAATTCTGCAGATATCAACAAGTTTGTACAAAAAAGCAGGCTTCACCATGGAACACTTAGAGCG
GTGCGAGTGGTTGTTAAGAGGTACACTGGTCCGAGCGGCTGTGAGGCGCTATTTGCCTTGGGCCCTTGTA
GCCTCCATGCTTGCCGGATCTCTATTGAAAGAACTTAGCCCCCTTCCGGAATCATATTTATCTAATAAGC
GCAATGTATTGAACGTTTATTTCGTTAAAGTTGCCTGGGCGTGGACGTTTTGCTTGCTGCTGCCTTTTAT
AGCACTAACGAATTACCACCTAACAGGCAAGGCAGGCCTTGTCCTCAGGCGGCTGTCTACCCTCCTCGTC
GGCACCGCCATTTGGTACATATGTACAAGTATCTTTTCCAACATTGAGCATTATACTGGCAGCTGCTATC
AAAGTCCAGCACTTGAAGGTGTGAGAAAGGAACATCAATCGAAGCAGCAGTGCCATCAGGAGGGCGGTTT
TTGGCACGGATTTGACATCTCCGGACACTCATTTCTCCTCACCTTCTGCGCTCTGATGATTGTGGAGGAG
ATGAGCGTGCTGCATGAGGTCAAAACCGATCGTTCCCACTGTCTGCACACAGCTATCACAACTCTCGTGG
TGGCACTCGGAATCCTCACTTTCATCTGGGTGCTGATGTTCCTGTGTACTGCCGTGTACTTCCATAACCT
GAGCCAGAAAGTGTTTGGGA
