>Addgene plasmid #107504 | pLenti CMV Puro DEST (w118-1) FITM2 | depositor partial sequence | sequence record 205649 | Codon optimized genestrand used for Gateway cloning
ACAAGTTTGTACAAAAAAGCAGGCTTCACCATGGAACACTTAGAGCGGTGCGAGTGGTTGTTAAGAGGTA
CACTGGTCCGAGCGGCTGTGAGGCGCTATTTGCCTTGGGCCCTTGTAGCCTCCATGCTTGCCGGATCTCT
ATTGAAAGAACTTAGCCCCCTTCCGGAATCATATTTATCTAATAAGCGCAATGTATTGAACGTTTATTTC
GTTAAAGTTGCCTGGGCGTGGACGTTTTGCTTGCTGCTGCCTTTTATAGCACTAACGAATTACCACCTAA
CAGGCAAGGCAGGCCTTGTCCTCAGGCGGCTGTCTACCCTCCTCGTCGGCACCGCCATTTGGTACATATG
TACAAGTATCTTTTCCAACATTGAGCATTATACTGGCAGCTGCTATCAAAGTCCAGCACTTGAAGGTGTG
AGAAAGGAACATCAATCGAAGCAGCAGTGCCATCAGGAGGGCGGTTTTTGGCACGGATTTGACATCTCCG
GACACTCATTTCTCCTCACCTTCTGCGCTCTGATGATTGTGGAGGAGATGAGCGTGCTGCATGAGGTCAA
AACCGATCGTTCCCACTGTCTGCACACAGCTATCACAACTCTCGTGGTGGCACTCGGAATCCTCACTTTC
ATCTGGGTGCTGATGTTCCTGTGTACTGCCGTGTACTTCCATAACCTGAGCCAGAAAGTGTTTGGGACCC
TGTTCGGGCTGCTGTCTTGGTACGGCACCTACGGGTTCTGGTACCCAAAGGCTTTCTCCCCCGGGCTGCC
CCCTCAGTCATGTAGCCTGAACCTGAAGCAGGACAGTTACAAGAAATGAAACCCAGCTTTCTTGTACAAA
GTGGT
